>Addgene plasmid #242547 | p5E-hs_UbiC-pro (JDW 1461) | addgene full sequence | sequence record 485817 | Addgene NGS Result
CTTTCCTGCGTTATCCCCTGATTCTGTGGATAACCGTATTACCGCCTTTGAGTGAGCTGATACCGCTCGC
CGCAGCCGAACGACCGAGCGCAGCGAGTCAGTGAGCGAGGAAGCGGAAGAGCGCCCAATACGCAAACCGC
CTCTCCCCGCGCGTTGGCCGATTCATTAATGCAGCTGGCACGACAGGTTTCCCGACTGGAAAGCGGGCAG
TGAGCGCAACGCAATTAATACGCGTACCGCTAGCCAGGAAGAGTTTGTAGAAACGCAAAAAGGCCATCCG
TCAGGATGGCCTTCTGCTTAGTTTGATGCCTGGCAGTTTATGGCGGGCGTCCTGCCCGCCACCCTCCGGG
CCGTTGCTTCACAACGTTCAAATCCGCTCCCGGCGGATTTGTCCTACTCAGGAGAGCGTTCACCGACAAA
CAACAGATAAAACGAAAGGCCCAGTCTTCCGACTGAGCCTTTCGTTTTATTTGATGCCTGGCAGTTCCCT
ACTCTCGCGTTAACGCTAGCATGGATGTTTTCCCAGTCACGACGTTGTAAAACGACGGCCAGTCTTAAGC
TCGGGCCCGAGTTAACGCTACCATGGAGCTCCAAATAATGATTTTATTTTGACTGATAGTGACCTGTTCG
TTGCAACAAATTGATAAGCAATGCTTTTTTATAATGCCAACTTTGTATAGAAAAGTTGGCAATCGATATC
GGTACCGTGGGCCTCCGCGCCGGGTTTTGGCGCCTCCCGCGGGCGCCCCCCTCCTCACGGCGAGCGCTGC
CACGTCAGACGAAGGGCGCAGCGAGCGTCCTGATCCTTCCGCCCGGACGCTCAGGACAGCGGCCCGCTGC
TCATAAGACTCGGCCTTAGAACCCCAGTATCAGCAGAAGGACATTTTAGGACGGGACTTGGGTGACTCTA
GGGCACTGGTTTTCTTTCCAGAGAGCGGAACAGGCGAGGAAAAGTAGTCCCTTCTCGGCGATTCTGCGGA
GGGATCTCCGTGGGGCGGTGAACGCCGATGATTATATAAGGACGCGCCGGGTGTGGCACAGCTAGTTCCG
TCGCAGCCGGGATTTGGGTCGCGGTTCTTGTTTGTGGATCGCTGTGATCGTCACTTGGTGAGTAGCGGGC
TGCTGGGCTGGCCGGGGCTTTCGTGGCCGCCGGGCCGCTCGGTGGGACGGAAGCGTGTGGAGAGACCGCC
AAGGGCTGTAGTCTGGGTCCGCGAGCAAGGTTGCCCTGAACTGGGGGTTGGGGGGAGCGCAGCAAAATGG
CGGCTGTTCCCGAGTCTTGAATGGAAGACGCTTGTGAGGCGGGCTGTGAGGTCGTTGAAACAAGGTGGGG
GGCATGGTGGGCGGCAAGAACCCAAGGTCTTGAGGCCTTCGCTAATGCGGGAAAGCTCTTATTCGGGTGA
GATGGGCTGGGGCACCATCTGGGGACCCTGACGTGAAGTTTGTCACTGACTGGAGAACTCGGTTTGTCGT
CTGTTGCGGGGGCGGCAGTTATGGCGGTGCCGTTGGGCAGTGCACCCGTACCTTTGGGAGCGCGCGCCCT
CGTCGTGTCGTGACGTCACCCGTTCTGTTGGCTTATAATGCAGGGTGGGGCCACCTGCCGGTAGGTGTGC
GGTAGGCTTTTCTCCGTCGCAGGACGCAGGGTTCGGGCCTAGGGTAGGCTCTCCTGAATCGACAGGCGCC
GGACCTCTGGTGAGGGGAGGGATAAGTGAGGCGTCAGTTTCTTTGGTCGGTTTTATGTACCTATCTTCTT
AAGTAGCTGAAGCTCCGGTTTTGAACTATGCGCTCGGGGTTGGCGAGTGTGTTTTGTGAAGTTTTTTAGG
CACCTTTTGAAATGTAATCATTTGGGTCAATATGTAATTTTCAGTGTTAGACTAGTAAATTGTCCGCTAA
ATTCTGGCCGTTTTTGGCTTTTTTGTTAGACATCAAGCTTGTCGTCGACACCCAAGTTTGTACAAAAAAG
TTGAACGAGAAACGTAAAATGATATAAATATCAATATATTAAATTAGATTTTGCATAAAAAACAGACTAC
ATAATACTGTAAAACACAACATATGCAGTCACTATGAACCAACTACTTAGATGGTATTAGTGACCTGTAG
AATTCGAGCTCTAGAGCTGCAGGGCGGCCGCGATATCCCCTATAGTGAGTCGTATTACATGGTCATAGCT
GTTTCCTGGCAGCTCTGGCCCGTGTCTCAAAATCTCTGATGTTACATTGCACAAGATAAAAATATATCAT
CATGAACAATAAAACTGTCTGCTTACATAAACAGTAATACAAGGGGTGTTATGAGCCATATTCAACGGGA
AACGTCGAGGCCGCGATTAAATTCCAACATGGATGCTGATTTATATGGGTATAAATGGGCTCGCGATAAT
GTCGGGCAATCAGGTGCGACAATCTATCGCTTGTATGGGAAGCCCGATGCGCCAGAGTTGTTTCTGAAAC
ATGGCAAAGGTAGCGTTGCCAATGATGTTACAGATGAGATGGTCAGACTAAACTGGCTGACGGAATTTAT
GCCTCTTCCGACCATCAAGCATTTTATCCGTACTCCTGATGATGCATGGTTACTCACCACTGCGATCCCC
GGAAAAACAGCATTCCAGGTATTAGAAGAATATCCTGATTCAGGTGAAAATATTGTTGATGCGCTGGCAG
TGTTCCTGCGCCGGTTGCATTCGATTCCTGTTTGTAATTGTCCTTTTAACAGCGATCGCGTATTTCGTCT
CGCTCAGGCGCAATCACGAATGAATAACGGTTTGGTTGATGCGAGTGATTTTGATGACGAGCGTAATGGC
TGGCCTGTTGAACAAGTCTGGAAAGAAATGCATAAACTTTTGCCATTCTCACCGGATTCAGTCGTCACTC
ATGGTGATTTCTCACTTGATAACCTTATTTTTGACGAGGGGAAATTAATAGGTTGTATTGATGTTGGACG
AGTCGGAATCGCAGACCGATACCAGGATCTTGCCATCCTATGGAACTGCCTCGGTGAGTTTTCTCCTTCA
TTACAGAAACGGCTTTTTCAAAAATATGGTATTGATAATCCTGATATGAATAAATTGCAGTTTCATTTGA
TGCTCGATGAGTTTTTCTAATCAGAATTGGTTAATTGGTTGTAACACTGGCAGAGCATTACGCTGACTTG
ACGGGACGGCGCAAGCTCATGACCAAAATCCCTTAACGTGAGTTACGCGTCGTTCCACTGAGCGTCAGAC
CCCGTAGAAAAGATCAAAGGATCTTCTTGAGATCCTTTTTTTCTGCGCGTAATCTGCTGCTTGCAAACAA
AAAAACCACCGCTACCAGCGGTGGTTTGTTTGCCGGATCAAGAGCTACCAACTCTTTTTCCGAAGGTAAC
TGGCTTCAGCAGAGCGCAGATACCAAATACTGTTCTTCTAGTGTAGCCGTAGTTAGGCCACCACTTCAAG
AACTCTGTAGCACCGCCTACATACCTCGCTCTGCTAATCCTGTTACCAGTGGCTGCTGCCAGTGGCGATA
AGTCGTGTCTTACCGGGTTGGACTCAAGACGATAGTTACCGGATAAGGCGCAGCGGTCGGGCTGAACGGG
GGGTTCGTGCACACAGCCCAGCTTGGAGCGAACGACCTACACCGAACTGAGATACCTACAGCGTGAGCTA
TGAGAAAGCGCCACGCTTCCCGAAGGGAGAAAGGCGGACAGGTATCCGGTAAGCGGCAGGGTCGGAACAG
GAGAGCGCACGAGGGAGCTTCCAGGGGGAAACGCCTGGTATCTTTATAGTCCTGTCGGGTTTCGCCACCT
CTGACTTGAGCGTCGATTTTTGTGATGCTCGTCAGGGGGGCGGAGCCTATGGAAAAACGCCAGCAACGCG
GCCTTTTTACGGTTCCTGGCCTTTTGCTGGCCTTTTGCTCACATGTT
Features (pLannotate 1.2.2; 11 found; start..end, strand, type, name):
    121..213     +  CDS            lacI (fragment): lac repressor; lacI; The lac repressor binds to the lac operator to inhibit transcription in E. coli. This inhibition can be relieved by adding lactose or isopropyl-β-D-thiogalactopyranoside (IPTG).
    268..295     -  terminator     rrnB T2 terminator: transcription terminator T2 from the E. coli rrnB gene
    427..470     +  terminator     rrnB T1 terminator: Escherichia coli rrnB; transcription terminator T1 from the E. coli rrnB gene
    517..553     -  CDS            lacZα (fragment): LacZα fragment of β-galactosidase; lacZ fragment
    592..677     +  protein_bind   attL1 (fragment): mutant version of attL; recombination site for the Gateway® LR reaction LR Clonase™
    668..688     +  protein_bind   attB4: mutant version of attB; core recombination site for the Gateway® BP reaction BP Clonase™
    710..1921    +  promoter       UbC promoter: human ubiquitin C promoter
   1943..2066    +  protein_bind   attR1: mutant version of attR; recombination site for the Gateway® LR reaction LR Clonase™
   2139..2157    -  promoter       T7 promoter: promoter for bacteriophage T7 RNA polymerase
   2291..3100    +  CDS            KanR: aminoglycoside phosphotransferase; aph(3')-Ia; confers resistance to kanamycin in bacteria or G418 (Geneticin®) in eukaryotes
   3247..3835    +  rep_origin     ori: high-copy-number ColE1/pMB1/pBR322/pUC origin of replication
