[The description below was written by a language model from this plasmid's Addgene catalogue record and pLannotate feature annotations shown in this document.]
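Description:
p5E-hs_UbiC-pro (JDW 1461) is a MultiSite Gateway 5′ entry clone built on the pDONR P4-P1r backbone, designed purely as a bacterial subcloning intermediate rather than as an expression vector in its own right. The 3,897 nt plasmid is maintained in E. coli through a high-copy ColE1/pUC-type origin and selected with kanamycin via an aminoglycoside phosphotransferase (KanR) gene. Upstream of the cloning region lie rrnB T1 and T2 transcription terminators, which insulate the insert from read-through transcription originating in the backbone. A T7 promoter sits on the reverse strand downstream of the insert, and short lacI and lacZα fragments are backbone remnants with no evident functional role.

The payload is the human ubiquitin C (UBC) promoter, recorded as spanning positions -1225 to -6 and annotated as a roughly 1.2 kb element. It is flanked by Gateway recombination sites: the automated annotation labels the upstream site as a partial attL1 overlapping an attB4 core, which is consistent with the attL4 site expected in a P4-P1r-derived entry clone, and the downstream site as attR1. In an LR Clonase reaction these sites let the promoter be combined in a fixed order and orientation with a middle entry clone carrying a coding sequence and a 3′ entry clone into a compatible destination vector. The insert carries no coding sequence, tag or reporter. The plasmid belongs to a modular Gateway cloning toolbox for vertebrate model systems, where it supplies a broadly active, constitutive promoter module for driving transgene expression. The record lists restriction enzyme cloning but does not state the sites used.
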