Addgene plasmid #242547: p5E-hs_UbiC-pro (JDW 1461)
Purpose: Enhancer/Promoter: Gateway 5' entry vector containing human Ubc promoter (-1225 to -6)
Depositing lab: Joshua Wythe. Depositing organization: University of Virginia. Publication: MultiSite Assembly of Gateway Induced Clones (MAGIC): a flexible cloning toolbox for use in vertebrate model systems. Gillespie WB 3rd, Zhang Y, Ruiz OE, Cerda J 3rd, Ortiz-Guzman J, Sherman M, Turner WD, Largoza G, Mosser LE, Fujimoto E, Chien CB, Kwan KM, Arenkiel BR, Devine WP, Wythe JD. Development. 2025 Nov 15;152(22):dev204308. doi: 10.1242/dev.204308. Epub 2025 Nov 13. PubMed 41230856.
Backbone
  Vector backbone: pDONR P4-P1r
  Vector type: Gateway subcloning
Growth in bacteria
  Bacterial resistance: Kanamycin, 50 μg/mL
  Growth temperature: 37°C
  Growth strain: NEB Stable
  Copy number: High Copy
Gene/Insert
  Gene/Insert name: Ubiquitin / Ubc promoter
  Species: H. sapiens (human)
  Entrez Gene: UBC (a.k.a. HMG20)
  Cloning method: Restriction Enzyme; 5′ cloning site Unknown (unknown if destroyed); 3′ cloning site Unknown (unknown if destroyed)
Terms and licenses: Academic/Nonprofit Terms; Industry Terms: Not Available to Industry
Depositor comments: Please visit https://doi.org/10.1101/2024.07.13.603267 for bioRxiv preprint.
How to cite: p5E-hs_UbiC-pro (JDW 1461) was a gift from Joshua Wythe (Addgene plasmid # 242547 ; http://n2t.net/addgene:242547 ; RRID:Addgene_242547)
